Addgene plasmid #17645: pCMV-Tag1-NS3
Depositing lab: Xin Wang. Publication: Induction of a unique gene expression profile in primary human hepatocytes by hepatitis C virus core, NS3 and NS5A proteins. Budhu A, Chen Y, Kim JW, Forgues M, Valerie K, Harris CC, Wang XW. Carcinogenesis. 2007 Jul . 28(7):1552-60. 10.1093/carcin/bgm075 PubMed 17404395.
Backbone
  Vector backbone: pCMVTag1
  Backbone manufacturer: Stratagene
  Backbone size w/o insert (bp): 4300
  Vector type: Mammalian Expression
  Selectable markers: Neomycin (select with G418)
Growth in bacteria
  Bacterial resistance: Kanamycin, 50 μg/mL
  Growth temperature: 37°C
  Growth strain: DH5alpha
  Copy number: High Copy
Gene/Insert
  Gene/Insert name: HCV NS3 (alt names: NS3; HCV non-structural (NS) protein 3)
  Species: Hepatitis C virus
  Insert size (bp): 1900
  Entrez Gene: POLY (a.k.a. HCVgp1)
  Tag / fusion protein: Flag (N terminal on backbone)
  Cloning method: Restriction Enzyme; 5′ cloning site BglII (not destroyed); 3′ cloning site KpnI (not destroyed)
  Sequencing primers: 5′ CMV-F
Terms and licenses: Academic/Nonprofit Terms; Industry Terms: Not Available to Industry
How to cite: pCMV-Tag1-NS3 was a gift from Xin Wang (Addgene plasmid # 17645 ; http://n2t.net/addgene:17645 ; RRID:Addgene_17645)
