[The description below was written by a language model from this plasmid's Addgene catalogue record and pLannotate feature annotations shown in this document.]
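Description:
pCMV-Tag1-NS3 is a mammalian expression plasmid built on the Stratagene pCMV-Tag1 backbone that carries the hepatitis C virus non-structural protein 3 (NS3) coding region. The roughly 1.9 kb insert was placed between BglII and KpnI sites, both retained, and the full depositor sequence is about 6.15 kb. In the feature table, the insert matches a portion of the HCV polyprotein, with the closest reference being the genotype 1b strain HC-J4. The functional text attached to that hit refers to the viral polymerase, but that is simply the generic annotation of the polyprotein entry. The catalogue identifies the fragment as NS3.

Expression is driven by the human cytomegalovirus immediate early enhancer and promoter. A short FLAG epitope supplied by the backbone sits immediately upstream of NS3 and overlaps its start, giving an N-terminally FLAG-tagged protein for antibody-based detection or pull-down. Downstream lie SV40-derived sequences, including a small t intron fragment and the SV40 polyadenylation signal. T3 and T7 phage promoters flank the cloning region and could in principle serve for in vitro transcription or as sequencing primer sites.

A single Tn5 aminoglycoside phosphotransferase gene provides both selections. It is preceded by a bacterial bla-type promoter for kanamycin resistance in E. coli and by the SV40 enhancer/early promoter for G418 selection of mammalian cells, and it is followed by the HSV TK polyadenylation signal. A high-copy ColE1/pUC-type origin supports propagation in bacteria, and an f1 origin allows single-stranded DNA production. The associated publication examined gene expression changes induced by HCV core, NS3 and NS5A proteins in primary human hepatocytes, consistent with use of this plasmid for expressing NS3 in mammalian cells.
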