Features (pLannotate 1.2.2; 19 found; start..end, strand, type, name):
     67..370     +  enhancer       CMV enhancer: human cytomegalovirus immediate early enhancer
    371..574     +  promoter       CMV promoter: human cytomegalovirus (CMV) immediate early promoter
    620..638     +  promoter       T3 promoter: promoter for bacteriophage T3 RNA polymerase
    651..679     +  misc_feature   MCS (fragment): pBluescript multiple cloning site
    699..722     +  CDS            3xFLAG (fragment): three tandem FLAG® epitope tags
    720..2621    +  CDS            POLG_HCVJ4 (fragment): Experimental evidence at protein level: Swiss-Prot protein existence level 1. [RNA-directed RNA polymerase]: RNA-dependent RNA polymerase that performs primer-template recognition and RNA synthesis during viral replication. From Hepatitis C virus genotype 1b (strain HC-J4) (HCV).
   2655..2673    -  promoter       T7 promoter: promoter for bacteriophage T7 RNA polymerase
   2683..2722    +  CDS            lacZα (fragment): LacZα fragment of β-galactosidase; lacZ fragment
   2732..2787    +  intron         small t intron (fragment): SV40 (simian virus 40) small t antigen intron
   2787..2924    +  CDS            large T antigen (fragment): large T antigen from SV40 (simian virus 40)
   2947..3068    +  polyA_signal   SV40 poly(A) signal: SV40 polyadenylation signal
   3102..3530    -  rep_origin     f1 ori (sequence partly withheld): f1 bacteriophage origin of replication; arrow indicates direction of (+) strand synthesis
   3557..3659    +  promoter       AmpR promoter: bla
   3663..4020    +  promoter       SV40 promoter: SV40 enhancer and early promoter
   4055..4849    +  CDS            NeoR/KanR: aminoglycoside phosphotransferase from Tn5; aph(3')-II (or nptII); confers resistance to neomycin, kanamycin, and G418 (Geneticin®)
   4870..5022    +  CDS            ble (fragment): BLE_KLEPN - Experimental evidence at protein level: Swiss-Prot protein existence level 1. Binding protein with a strong affinity to the bleomycin family of antibiotics. Binds to CL990; an antimitotic-antibiotic compound. From Klebsiella pneumoniae.
   5081..5128    +  polyA_signal   HSV TK poly(A) signal: herpes simplex virus thymidine kinase polyadenylation signal (Cole and Stacy, 1985)
   5219..5235    -  polyA_signal   bGH poly(A) signal (fragment): bovine growth hormone polyadenylation signal
   5457..6045    +  rep_origin     ori: high-copy-number ColE1/pMB1/pBR322/pUC origin of replication
>Addgene plasmid #17645 | pCMV-Tag1-NS3 | depositor full sequence | sequence record 8697 | Author sequence
ATGCATTAGTTATTAATAGTAATCAATTACGGGGTCATTAGTTCATAGCCCATATATGGAGTTCCGCGTT
ACATAACTTACGGTAAATGGCCCGCCTGGCTGACCGCCCAACGACCCCCGCCCATTGACGTCAATAATGA
CGTATGTTCCCATAGTAACGCCAATAGGGACTTTCCATTGACGTCAATGGGTGGAGTATTTACGGTAAAC
TGCCCACTTGGCAGTACATCAAGTGTATCATATGCCAAGTACGCCCCCTATTGACGTCAATGACGGTAAA
TGGCCCGCCTGGCATTATGCCCAGTACATGACCTTATGGGACTTTCCTACTTGGCAGTACATCTACGTAT
TAGTCATCGCTATTACCATGGTGATGCGGTTTTGGCAGTACATCAATGGGCGTGGATAGCGGTTTGACTC
ACGGGGATTTCCAAGTCTCCACCCCATTGACGTCAATGGGAGTTTGTTTTGGCACCAAAATCAACGGGAC
TTTCCAAAATGTCGTAACAACTCCGCCCCATTGACGCAAATGGGCGGTAGGCGTGTACGGTGGGAGGTCT
ATATAAGCAGAGCTGGTTTAGTGAACCGTCAGATCCGCTAGCGATTACGCCAAGCTCGAAATTAACCCTC
ACTAAAGGGAACAAAAGCTGGAGCTCCACCGCGGTGGCGGCCGCTCTAGCCCGGGCGGATCCACCATGGA
TTACAAGGATGACGACGATAAGATCTTGGCGCCCATCACGGCCTACTCCCAACAAACGCGGGGCGTACTT
GGTTGCATCATCACTAGCCTCACAGGCCGGGACAAGAACCAGGTCGAAGGGGAGGTTCAAGTGGTTTCTA
CCGCAACACAATCTTTCCTGGCGACCTGCATCAACGGCGTGTGCTGGACTGTCTACCATGGCGCTGGCTC
GAAGACCCTAGCCGGTCCAAAAGGTCCAATCACCCAAATGTACACCAATGTAGACCTGGACCTCGTCGGC
TGGCAGGCGCCCCCCGGGGCGCGCTCCATGACACCATGCAGCTGTGGCAGCTCGGACCTTTACTTGGTCA
CGAGACATGCTGATGTCATTCCGGTGCGCCGGCGAGGCGACAGCAGGGGAAGTCTACTCTCCCCCAGGCC
CGTCTCCTACCTGAAAGGCTCCTCGGGTGGTCCATTGCTTTGCCCTTCGGGGCACGTCGTGGGCGTCTTC
CGGGCTGCTGTGTGCACCCGGGGGGTCGCGAAGGCGGTGGACTTCATACCCGTTGAGTCTATGGAAACTA
CCATGCGGTCTCCGGTCTTCACAGACAACTCAACCCCCCCGGCTGTACCGCAGACATTCCAAGTGGCACA
TCTGCACGCTCCTACTGGCAGCGGCAAGAGCACCAAAGTGCCGGCTGCGTATGCAGCCCAAGGGTACAAG
GTGCTCGTCCTGAACCCGTCCGTTGCCGCCACCTTAGGGTTTGGGGCGTATATGTCCAAGGCACACGGTA
TCGACCCTAACATCAGAACTGGGGTAAGGACCATTACCACGGGCGGCTCCATTACGTACTCCACCTATGG
CAAGTTCCTTGCCGACGGTGGCTGTTCTGGGGGCGCCTATGACATCATAATATGTGATGAGTGCCACTCA
ACTGACTCGACTACCATCTTGGGCATCGGCACAGTCCTGGACCAAGCGGAGACGGCTGGAGCGCGGCTCG
TCGTGCTCGCCACCGCTACACCTCCGGGATCGGTTACCGTGCCACACCCCAATATCGAGGAAATAGGCCT
GTCCAACAATGGAGAGATCCCCTTCTATGGCAAAGCCATCCCCATTGAGGCCATCAAGGGGGGGAGGCAT
CTCATTTTCTGCCATTCCAAGAAGAAATGTGACGAGCTCGCCGCAAAGCTGACAGGCCTCGGACTGAACG
CTGTAGCATATTACCGGGGCCTTGATGTGTCCGTCATACCGCCTATCGGAGACGTCGTTGTCGTGGCAAC
AGACGCTCTAATGACGGGTTTCACCGGCGATTTTGACTCAGTGATCGACTGCAATACATGTGTCACCCAG
ACAGTCGACTTCAGCTTGGATCCCACCTTCACCATTGAGACGACGACCGTGCCCCAAGACGCGGTGTCGC
GCTCGCAACGGCGAGGTAGAACTGGCAGGGGTAGGAGTGGCATCTACAGGTTTGTGACTCCAGGAGAACG
GCCCTCGGGCATGTTCGATTCTTCGGTCCTGTGTGAGTGCTATGACGCGGGCTGTGCTTGGTATGAGCTC
ACGCCCGCTGAGACCTCGGTTAGGTTGCGGGCTTACCTAAATACACCAGGGTTGCCCGTCTGCCAGGACC
ATCTGGAGTTCTGGGAGAGCGTCTTCACAGGCCTCACCCACATAGATGCCCACTTCCTGTCCCAGACTAA
ACAGGCAGGAGACAACTTTCCTTACCTGGTGGCATATCAAGCTACAGTGTGCGCCAGGGCTCAAGCTCCA
CCTCCATCGTGGGACCAAATGTGGAAGTGTCTCATACGGCTGAAACCTACACTGCACGGGCCAACACCCC
TGCTGTATAGGCTAGGAGCCGTCCAAAATGAGGTCATCCTCACACACCCCATAACTAAATACATCATGGC
ATGCATGTCGGCTGACCTGGAGGTCGTCACTTAGTAGGGTACCAGGTAAGTGTACCCAATTCGCCCTATA
GTGAGTCGTATTACAATTCACTCGATCGCCCTTCCCAACAGTTGCGCAGCCTGAATGGCGAATGGAGATC
CAATTTTTAAGTGTATAATGTGTTAAACTACTGATTCTAATTGTTTGTGTATTTTAGATTCACAGTCCCA
AGGCTCATTTCAGGCCCCTCAGTCCTCACAGTCTGTTCATGATCATAATCAGCCATACCACATTTGTAGA
GGTTTTACTTGCTTTAAAAAACCTCCCACACCTCCCCCTGAACCTGAAACATAAAATGAATGCAATTGTT
GTTGTTAACTTGTTTATTGCAGCTTATAATGGTTACAAATAAAGCAATAGCATCACAAATTTCACAAATA
AAGCATTTTTTTCACTGCATTCTAGTTGTGGTTTGTCCAAACTCATCAATGTATCTTAACGCGTAAATTG
TAAGCGTTAATATTTTGTTAAAATTCGCGTTAAATTTTTGTTAAATCAGCTCATTTTTTAACCAATAGGC
CGAAATCGGCAAAATCCCTTATAAATCAAAAGAATAGACCGAGATAGGGT
[37 nt withheld, positions 3201-3237]
AAAGAACGTGGACTCCAACGTCAAAGG
[49 nt withheld, positions 3265-3313]
T
[91 nt withheld, positions 3315-3405]
G
[124 nt withheld, positions 3407-3530]
CAGGTGGCACTTTTCGGGGAAATGTGCGCGGAACCCCTATTTGTTTATTTTTCTAAATACATTCAAATAT
GTATCCGCTCATGAGACAATAACCCTGATAAATGCTTCAATAATATTGAAAAAGGAAGAATCCTGAGGCG
GAAAGAACCAGCTGTGGAATGTGTGTCAGTTAGGGTGTGGAAAGTCCCCAGGCTCCCCAGCAGGCAGAAG
TATGCAAAGCATGCATCTCAATTAGTCAGCAACCAGGTGTGGAAAGTCCCCAGGCTCCCCAGCAGGCAGA
AGTATGCAAAGCATGCATCTCAATTAGTCAGCAACCATAGTCCCGCCCCTAACTCCGCCCATCCCGCCCC
TAACTCCGCCCAGTTCCGCCCATTCTCCGCCCCATGGCTGACTAATTTTTTTTATTTATGCAGAGGCCGA
GGCCGCCTCGGCCTCTGAGCTATTCCAGAAGTAGTGAGGAGGCTTTTTTGGAGGCCTAGGCTTTTGCAAA
GATCGATCAAGAGACAGGATGAGGATCGTTTCGCATGATTGAACAAGATGGATTGCACGCAGGTTCTCCG
GCCGCTTGGGTGGAGAGGCTATTCGGCTATGACTGGGCACAACAGACAATCGGCTGCTCTGATGCCGCCG
TGTTCCGGCTGTCAGCGCAGGGGCGCCCGGTTCTTTTTGTCAAGACCGACCTGTCCGGTGCCCTGAATGA
ACTGCAAGACGAGGCAGCGCGGCTATCGTGGCTGGCCACGACGGGCGTTCCTTGCGCAGCTGTGCTCGAC
GTTGTCACTGAAGCGGGAAGGGACTGGCTGCTATTGGGCGAAGTGCCGGGGCAGGATCTCCTGTCATCTC
ACCTTGCTCCTGCCGAGAAAGTATCCATCATGGCTGATGCAATGCGGCGGCTGCATACGCTTGATCCGGC
TACCTGCCCATTCGACCACCAAGCGAAACATCGCATCGAGCGAGCACGTACTCGGATGGAAGCCGGTCTT
GTCGATCAGGATGATCTGGACGAAGAACATCAGGGGCTCGCGCCAGCCGAACTGTTCGCCAGGCTCAAGG
CGAGCATGCCCGACGGCGAGGATCTCGTCGTGACCCATGGCGATGCCTGCTTGCCGAATATCATGGTGGA
AAATGGCCGCTTTTCTGGATTCATCGACTGTGGCCGGCTGGGTGTGGCGGACCGCTATCAGGACATAGCG
TTGGCTACCCGTGATATTGCTGAAGAACTTGGCGGCGAATGGGCTGACCGCTTCCTCGTGCTTTACGGTA
TCGCCGCTCCCGATTCGCAGCGCATCGCCTTCTATCGCCTTCTTGACGAGTTCTTCTGAGCGGGACTCTG
GGGTTCGAAATGACCGACCAAGCGACGCCCAACCTGCCATCACGAGATTTCGATTCCACCGCCGCCTTCT
ATGAAAGGTTGGGCTTCGGAATCGTTTTCCGGGACGCCGGCTGGATGATCCTCCAGCGCGGGGATCTCAT
GCTGGAGTTCTTCGCCCACCCTAGGGGGAGGCTAACTGAAACACGGAAGGAGACAATACCGGAAGGAACC
CGCGCTATGACGGCAATAAAAAGACAGAATAAAACGCACGGTGTTGGGTCGTTTGTTCATAAACGCGGGG
TTCGGTCCCAGGGCTGGCACTCTGTCGATACCCCACCGAGACCCCATTGGGGCCAATACGCCCGCGTTTC
TTCCTTTTCCCCACCCCACCCCCCAAGTTCGGGTGAAGGCCCAGGGCTCGCAGCCAACGTCGGGGCGGCA
GGCCCTGCCATAGCCTCAGGTTACTCATATATACTTTAGATTGATTTAAAACTTCATTTTTAATTTAAAA
GGATCTAGGTGAAGATCCTTTTTGATAATCTCATGACCAAAATCCCTTAACGTGAGTTTTCGTTCCACTG
AGCGTCAGACCCCGTAGAAAAGATCAAAGGATCTTCTTGAGATCCTTTTTTTCTGCGCGTAATCTGCTGC
TTGCAAACAAAAAAACCACCGCTACCAGCGGTGGTTTGTTTGCCGGATCAAGAGCTACCAACTCTTTTTC
CGAAGGTAACTGGCTTCAGCAGAGCGCAGATACCAAATACTGTCCTTCTAGTGTAGCCGTAGTTAGGCCA
CCACTTCAAGAACTCTGTAGCACCGCCTACATACCTCGCTCTGCTAATCCTGTTACCAGTGGCTGCTGCC
AGTGGCGATAAGTCGTGTCTTACCGGGTTGGACTCAAGACGATAGTTACCGGATAAGGCGCAGCGGTCGG
GCTGAACGGGGGGTTCGTGCACACAGCCCAGCTTGGAGCGAACGACCTACACCGAACTGAGATACCTACA
GCGTGAGCTATGAGAAAGCGCCACGCTTCCCGAAGGGAGAAAGGCGGACAGGTATCCGGTAAGCGGCAGG
GTCGGAACAGGAGAGCGCACGAGGGAGCTTCCAGGGGGAAACGCCTGGTATCTTTATAGTCCTGTCGGGT
TTCGCCACCTCTGACTTGAGCGTCGATTTTTGTGATGCTCGTCAGGGGGGCGGAGCCTATGGAAAAACGC
CAGCAACGCGGCCTTTTTACGGTTCCTGGCCTTTTGCTGGCCTTTTGCTCACATGTTCTTTCCTGCGTTA
TCCCCTGATTCTGTGGATAACCGTATTACCGCC
