>Addgene plasmid #17645 | pCMV-Tag1-NS3 | addgene partial sequence | sequence record 23543 | 17645 with CMV-F
TTAGCAGAGCTGGTTAGTGAACCGTCAGATCCGCTAGCGATTACGCCAAGCTCGAAATTAACCCTCACTA
AAGGGAACAAAAGCTGGAGCTCCACCGCGGTGGCGGCCGCTCTAGCCCGGGCGGATCCACCATGGATTAC
AAGGATGACGACGATAAGATCTTGGCGCCCATCACGGCCTACTCCCAACAAACGCGGGGCGTACTTGGTT
GCATCATCACTAGCCTCACAGGCCGGGACAAGAACCAGGTCGAAGGGGAGGTTCAAGTGGTTTCTACCGC
AACACAATCTTTCCTGGCGACCTGCATCAACGGCGTGTGCTGGACTGTCTACCATGGCGCTGGCTCGAAG
ACCCTAGCCGGTCCAAAAGGTCCAATCACCCAAATGTACACCAATGTAGACCTGGACCTCGTCGGCTGGC
AGGCGCCCCCCGGGGCGCGCTCCATGACACCATGCAGCTGTGGCAGCTCGGACCTTTACTTGGTCACGAG
ACATGCTGATGTCATTCCGGTGCGCCGGCGAGGCGACAGCAGGGGAAGTCTACTCTCCCCCAGGCCCGTC
TCCTACCTGAAAGGCTCCTCGGGTGGTCCATTGCTTTGCCCTTCGGGGCACGTCGTGGGCGTCTTCCGGG
CTGCTGTGTGCACCCGGGGGGTCGCGAAGGCGGTGGACTTCATACCCGTTGAGTCTATGGAAACTACCAT
GCGGTCTCCGGTCTTCACAGACAACTCAACCCCCCCGGCTGTACCGCAGACATTCCAAGTGGCACATCTG
CACGCTCCTACTGGCAGCGGCAAGAGCACCAAAGTGCCNGTGTTT
